Addgene plasmid #121191: pMK390(Stag-3FLAG-BSD)
Purpose: C-terminal tagging
Depositing lab: Masato Kanemaki. Depositing organization: National Institute of Genetics. Publication: Generation of conditional auxin-inducible degron (AID) cells and tight control of degron-fused proteins using the degradation inhibitor auxinole. Yesbolatova A, Natsume T, Hayashi KI, Kanemaki MT. Methods. 2019 Apr 23. pii: S1046-2023(18)30331-1. doi: 10.1016/j.ymeth.2019.04.010. PubMed 31026591.
Backbone
  Vector backbone: pBluescript
  Vector type: CRISPR
Growth in bacteria
  Bacterial resistance: Ampicillin, 100 μg/mL
  Growth temperature: 37°C
  Growth strain: DH5alpha
  Copy number: High Copy
Gene/Insert
  Gene/Insert name: Stag-3FLAG-BSD
  Species: Synthetic
  Cloning method: Restriction Enzyme; 5′ cloning site Unknown (unknown if destroyed); 3′ cloning site Unknown (unknown if destroyed)
Terms and licenses: Academic/Nonprofit Terms; Industry Terms: Not Available to Industry
How to cite: pMK390(Stag-3FLAG-BSD) was a gift from Masato Kanemaki (Addgene plasmid # 121191 ; http://n2t.net/addgene:121191 ; RRID:Addgene_121191)
