[The description below was written by a language model from this plasmid's Addgene catalogue record and pLannotate feature annotations shown in this document.]
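Description:
pMK390(Stag-3FLAG-BSD) is a 4,877 bp pBluescript-based plasmid that supplies a tagging cassette for C-terminal tagging of endogenous genes, and it is catalogued as a CRISPR-type vector. It carries no nuclease or guide RNA. It appears to serve as the source of the donor cassette for genome-editing knock-ins, in keeping with the associated work on auxin-inducible degron cell lines, although this plasmid contains no degron sequence itself. No homology arms are annotated, so locus-specific arms would presumably have to be added by the user; the record does not describe how. In bacteria it replicates at high copy from a ColE1/pUC-type origin and is selected with ampicillin through the bla gene. The usual pBluescript elements are also present: an f1 origin, lacZα and lac promoter/operator remnants, and T7 and T3 promoters flanking the insert.

The synthetic insert begins with a promoterless tag coding region consisting of an S-tag followed by 3xFLAG, intended to be fused in frame to the end of a target gene's coding sequence. An SV40 polyadenylation signal follows, and the short "large T antigen" fragment annotated just before it is most likely part of that SV40 terminator region rather than a functional coding element. Downstream lies an independent selection unit in which the mouse PGK promoter drives blasticidin S deaminase (BSD), terminated by the PGK poly(A) signal, so that mammalian cells that have integrated the cassette can be selected with blasticidin. Two loxP sites in the same orientation flank this marker, so Cre recombinase can excise it after clones are isolated, leaving the tagged gene and a single loxP site. The sequenced and depositor-supplied records show the same features in the same order and differ only in their numbering start point.
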