Features (pLannotate 1.2.2; 20 found; start..end, strand, type, name):
      4..432     +  rep_origin     f1 ori (sequence partly withheld): f1 bacteriophage origin of replication; arrow indicates direction of (+) strand synthesis
    463..618     -  CDS            lacZα (fragment): LacZα fragment of β-galactosidase; lacZ fragment
    626..644     +  promoter       T7 promoter: promoter for bacteriophage T7 RNA polymerase
    680..721     +  CDS            S-Tag (fragment): affinity and epitope tag derived from pancreatic ribonuclease A
    734..799     +  CDS            3xFLAG: three tandem FLAG® epitope tags, followed by an enterokinase cleavage site
    824..908     +  CDS            large T antigen (fragment): large T antigen from SV40 (simian virus 40)
    931..1052    +  polyA_signal   SV40 poly(A) signal: SV40 polyadenylation signal
   1083..1116    -  protein_bind   loxP: Cre-mediated recombination occurs in the 8-bp core sequence (GCATACAT). Cre recombinase
   1177..1676    +  promoter       PGK promoter: mouse phosphoglycerate kinase 1 promoter
   1706..2104    +  CDS            BSD: blasticidin S deaminase; Aspergillus terreus BSD; confers resistance to blasticidin
   2128..2580    +  polyA_signal   PGK poly(A) signal: mouse phosphoglycerate kinase 1 polyadenylation signal
   2607..2640    -  protein_bind   loxP: Cre-mediated recombination occurs in the 8-bp core sequence (GCATACAT). Cre recombinase
   2689..2707    -  promoter       T3 promoter: promoter for bacteriophage T3 RNA polymerase
   2752..2768    -  protein_bind   lac operator: The lac repressor binds to the lac operator to inhibit transcription in E. coli. This inhibition can be relieved by adding lactose or isopropyl-β-D-thiogalactopyranoside (IPTG). lac repressor encoded by lacI
   2776..2806    -  promoter       lac promoter: promoter for the E. coli lac operon
   2821..2842    -  protein_bind   CAP binding site: CAP binding activates transcription in the presence of cAMP. E. coli catabolite activator protein
   2855..2947    -  CDS            lacI (fragment): lac repressor; lacI; The lac repressor binds to the lac operator to inhibit transcription in E. coli. This inhibition can be relieved by adding lactose or isopropyl-β-D-thiogalactopyranoside (IPTG).
   3130..3718    -  rep_origin     ori: high-copy-number ColE1/pMB1/pBR322/pUC origin of replication
   3889..4749    -  CDS            AmpR: β-lactamase; bla; confers resistance to ampicillin, carbenicillin, and related antibiotics
   4750..4854    -  promoter       AmpR promoter: bla
>Addgene plasmid #121191 | pMK390(Stag-3FLAG-BSD) | depositor full sequence | sequence record 230639 | pMK390(Stag-3FLAG-BSD) sequence 4877 bps
CTG
[124 nt withheld, positions 4-127]
C
[91 nt withheld, positions 129-219]
A
[49 nt withheld, positions 221-269]
CCTTTGACGTTGGAGTCCACGTTCTTT
[37 nt withheld, positions 297-333]
ACCCTATCTCGGTCTATTCTTTTGATTTATAAGGGATTTTGCCGATTTCGGCCTATTGGTTAAAAAATGA
GCTGATTTAACAAAAATTTAACGCGAATTTTAACAAAATATTAACGCTTACAATTTCCATTCGCCATTCA
GGCTGCGCAACTGTTGGGAAGGGCGATCGGTGCGGGCCTCTTCGCTATTACGCCAGCTGGCGAAAGGGGG
ATGTGCTGCAAGGCGATTAAGTTGGGTAACGCCAGGGTTTTCCCAGTCACGACGTTGTAAAACGACGGCC
AGTGAGCGCGCGTAATACGACTCACTATAGGGCGAATTGGAGCTCGGATCCGGTGCAGGCGCCAAGGAAA
CCGCCGCTGCAAAATTCGAACGCCAGCACATGGACAGCCGATCCCGGGCTGACTACAAAGACCATGACGG
TGATTATAAAGATCATGACATCGACTACAAGGATGACGATGACAAGTAGTGTACAAGTAATCTAGATAAC
TGATCATAATCAGCCATACCACATTTGTAGAGGTTTTACTTGCTTTAAAAAACCTCCCACACCTCCCCCT
GAACCTGAAACATAAAATGAATGCAATTGTTGTTGTTAACTTGTTTATTGCAGCTTATAATGGTTACAAA
TAAAGCAATAGCATCACAAATTTCACAAATAAAGCATTTTTTTCACTGCATTCTAGTTGTGGTTTGTCCA
AACTCATCAATGTATCTTAACGCGTCGATCATATTCAATAACCCTTAATATAACTTCGTATAATGTATGC
TATACGAAGTTATTAGGTCTGAAGAGGAGTTTACGTCCAGCCAAGCTTAGGATCTCGACCTCGAAATTCT
ACCGGGTAGGGGAGGCGCTTTTCCCAAGGCAGTCTGGAGCATGCGCTTTAGCAGCCCCGCTGGGCACTTG
GCGCTACACAAGTGGCCTCTGGCCTCGCACACATTCCACATCCACCGGTAGGCGCCAACCGACTCCGTTC
TTTGGTGGCCCCTTCGCGCCACCTTCTACTCCTCCCCTAGTCAGGAAGTTCCCCCCCGCCCCGCAGCTCG
CGTCGTGCAGGACGTGACAAATGGAAGTAGCACGTCTCACTAGTCTCGTGCAGATGGACAGCACCGCTGA
GCAATGGAAGCGGGTAGGCCTTTGGGGCAGCGGCCAATAGCAGCTTTGCTCCTTCGCTTTCTGGGCTCAG
AGGCTGGGAAGGGGTGGGTCCGGGGGCGGGCTCAGGGGCGGGCTCAGGGGCGGGGCGGGCGCCCGAAGGT
CCTCCGGAGGCCCGGCATTCTGCACGCTTCAAAAGCGCACGTCTGCCGCGCTGTTCTCCTCTTCCTCATC
TCCGGGCCTTTCGACCTGCATCCATCTAGATCTCGAGCCACCATGGCCAAGCCTTTGTCTCAAGAAGAAT
CCACCCTCATTGAAAGAGCAACGGCTACAATCAACAGCATCCCCATCTCTGAAGACTACAGCGTCGCCAG
CGCAGCTCTCTCTAGCGACGGCCGCATCTTCACTGGTGTCAATGTATATCATTTTACTGGGGGACCTTGT
GCAGAACTCGTGGTGCTGGGCACTGCTGCTGCTGCGGCAGCTGGCAACCTGACTTGTATCGTCGCGATCG
GAAATGAGAACAGGGGCATCTTGAGCCCCTGCGGACGGTGCCGACAGGTGCTTCTCGATCTGCATCCTGG
GATCAAAGCCATAGTGAAGGACAGTGATGGACAGCCGACGGCAGTTGGGATTCGTGAATTGCTGCCCTCT
GGTTATGTGTGGGAGGGCTAATCGATGATATCAGATCCCCGGGATGCAGAAATTGATGATCTATTAAACA
ATAAAGATGTCCACTAAAATGGAAGTTTTTCCTGTCATACTTTGTTAAGAAGGGTGAGAACAGAGTACCT
ACATTTTGAATGGAAGGATTGGAGCTACGGGGGTGGGGGTGGGGTGGGATTAGATAAATGCCTGCTCTTT
ACTGAAGGCTCTTTACTATTGCTTTATGATAATGTTTCATAGTTGGATATCATAATTTAAACAAGCAAAA
CCAAATTAAGGGCCAGCTCATTCCTCCCACTCATGATCTATAGATCTATAGATCTCTCGTGGGATCATTG
TTTTTCTCTTGATTCCCACTTTGTGGTTCTAAGTACTGTGGTTTCCAAATGTGTCAGTTTCATAGCCTGA
AGAACGAGATCAGCAGCCTCTGTTCCACATACACTTCATTCTCAGTATTGTTTTGCCAAGTTCTAATTCC
ATCAGAAGCTGGTCGAGATCCGGAACCCTTAATATAACTTCGTATAATGTATGCTATACGAAGTTATTAG
GTCCCTCGAAGAGGTTCACTAGGATCCGGTACCCAGCTTTTGTTCCCTTTAGTGAGGGTTAATTGCGCGC
TTGGCGTAATCATGGTCATAGCTGTTTCCTGTGTGAAATTGTTATCCGCTCACAATTCCACACAACATAC
GAGCCGGAAGCATAAAGTGTAAAGCCTGGGGTGCCTAATGAGTGAGCTAACTCACATTAATTGCGTTGCG
CTCACTGCCCGCTTTCCAGTCGGGAAACCTGTCGTGCCAGCTGCATTAATGAATCGGCCAACGCGCGGGG
AGAGGCGGTTTGCGTATTGGGCGCTCTTCCGCTTCCTCGCTCACTGACTCGCTGCGCTCGGTCGTTCGGC
TGCGGCGAGCGGTATCAGCTCACTCAAAGGCGGTAATACGGTTATCCACAGAATCAGGGGATAACGCAGG
AAAGAACATGTGAGCAAAAGGCCAGCAAAAGGCCAGGAACCGTAAAAAGGCCGCGTTGCTGGCGTTTTTC
CATAGGCTCCGCCCCCCTGACGAGCATCACAAAAATCGACGCTCAAGTCAGAGGTGGCGAAACCCGACAG
GACTATAAAGATACCAGGCGTTTCCCCCTGGAAGCTCCCTCGTGCGCTCTCCTGTTCCGACCCTGCCGCT
TACCGGATACCTGTCCGCCTTTCTCCCTTCGGGAAGCGTGGCGCTTTCTCATAGCTCACGCTGTAGGTAT
CTCAGTTCGGTGTAGGTCGTTCGCTCCAAGCTGGGCTGTGTGCACGAACCCCCCGTTCAGCCCGACCGCT
GCGCCTTATCCGGTAACTATCGTCTTGAGTCCAACCCGGTAAGACACGACTTATCGCCACTGGCAGCAGC
CACTGGTAACAGGATTAGCAGAGCGAGGTATGTAGGCGGTGCTACAGAGTTCTTGAAGTGGTGGCCTAAC
TACGGCTACACTAGAAGGACAGTATTTGGTATCTGCGCTCTGCTGAAGCCAGTTACCTTCGGAAAAAGAG
TTGGTAGCTCTTGATCCGGCAAACAAACCACCGCTGGTAGCGGTGGTTTTTTTGTTTGCAAGCAGCAGAT
TACGCGCAGAAAAAAAGGATCTCAAGAAGATCCTTTGATCTTTTCTACGGGGTCTGACGCTCAGTGGAAC
GAAAACTCACGTTAAGGGATTTTGGTCATGAGATTATCAAAAAGGATCTTCACCTAGATCCTTTTAAATT
AAAAATGAAGTTTTAAATCAATCTAAAGTATATATGAGTAAACTTGGTCTGACAGTTACCAATGCTTAAT
CAGTGAGGCACCTATCTCAGCGATCTGTCTATTTCGTTCATCCATAGTTGCCTGACTCCCCGTCGTGTAG
ATAACTACGATACGGGAGGGCTTACCATCTGGCCCCAGTGCTGCAATGATACCGCGAGACCCACGCTCAC
CGGCTCCAGATTTATCAGCAATAAACCAGCCAGCCGGAAGGGCCGAGCGCAGAAGTGGTCCTGCAACTTT
ATCCGCCTCCATCCAGTCTATTAATTGTTGCCGGGAAGCTAGAGTAAGTAGTTCGCCAGTTAATAGTTTG
CGCAACGTTGTTGCCATTGCTACAGGCATCGTGGTGTCACGCTCGTCGTTTGGTATGGCTTCATTCAGCT
CCGGTTCCCAACGATCAAGGCGAGTTACATGATCCCCCATGTTGTGCAAAAAAGCGGTTAGCTCCTTCGG
TCCTCCGATCGTTGTCAGAAGTAAGTTGGCCGCAGTGTTATCACTCATGGTTATGGCAGCACTGCATAAT
TCTCTTACTGTCATGCCATCCGTAAGATGCTTTTCTGTGACTGGTGAGTACTCAACCAAGTCATTCTGAG
AATAGTGTATGCGGCGACCGAGTTGCTCTTGCCCGGCGTCAATACGGGATAATACCGCGCCACATAGCAG
AACTTTAAAAGTGCTCATCATTGGAAAACGTTCTTCGGGGCGAAAACTCTCAAGGATCTTACCGCTGTTG
AGATCCAGTTCGATGTAACCCACTCGTGCACCCAACTGATCTTCAGCATCTTTTACTTTCACCAGCGTTT
CTGGGTGAGCAAAAACAGGAAGGCAAAATGCCGCAAAAAAGGGAATAAGGGCGACACGGAAATGTTGAAT
ACTCATACTCTTCCTTTTTCAATATTATTGAAGCATTTATCAGGGTTATTGTCTCATGAGCGGATACATA
TTTGAATGTATTTAGAAAAATAAACAAATAGGGGTTCCGCGCACATTTCCCCGAAAAGTGCCAC
