Features (pLannotate 1.2.2; 20 found; start..end, strand, type, name):
    143..161     +  promoter       T7 promoter: promoter for bacteriophage T7 RNA polymerase
    197..238     +  CDS            S-Tag (fragment): affinity and epitope tag derived from pancreatic ribonuclease A
    251..316     +  CDS            3xFLAG: three tandem FLAG® epitope tags, followed by an enterokinase cleavage site
    341..425     +  CDS            large T antigen (fragment): large T antigen from SV40 (simian virus 40)
    448..569     +  polyA_signal   SV40 poly(A) signal: SV40 polyadenylation signal
    600..633     -  protein_bind   loxP: Cre-mediated recombination occurs in the 8-bp core sequence (GCATACAT). Cre recombinase
    694..1193    +  promoter       PGK promoter: mouse phosphoglycerate kinase 1 promoter
   1223..1621    +  CDS            BSD: blasticidin S deaminase; Aspergillus terreus BSD; confers resistance to blasticidin
   1645..2097    +  polyA_signal   PGK poly(A) signal: mouse phosphoglycerate kinase 1 polyadenylation signal
   2124..2157    -  protein_bind   loxP: Cre-mediated recombination occurs in the 8-bp core sequence (GCATACAT). Cre recombinase
   2206..2224    -  promoter       T3 promoter: promoter for bacteriophage T3 RNA polymerase
   2269..2285    -  protein_bind   lac operator: The lac repressor binds to the lac operator to inhibit transcription in E. coli. This inhibition can be relieved by adding lactose or isopropyl-β-D-thiogalactopyranoside (IPTG). lac repressor encoded by lacI
   2293..2323    -  promoter       lac promoter: promoter for the E. coli lac operon
   2338..2359    -  protein_bind   CAP binding site: CAP binding activates transcription in the presence of cAMP. E. coli catabolite activator protein
   2372..2464    -  CDS            lacI (fragment): lac repressor; lacI; The lac repressor binds to the lac operator to inhibit transcription in E. coli. This inhibition can be relieved by adding lactose or isopropyl-β-D-thiogalactopyranoside (IPTG).
   2647..3235    -  rep_origin     ori: high-copy-number ColE1/pMB1/pBR322/pUC origin of replication
   3406..4266    -  CDS            AmpR: β-lactamase; bla; confers resistance to ampicillin, carbenicillin, and related antibiotics
   4267..4371    -  promoter       AmpR promoter: bla
   4398..4826    +  rep_origin     f1 ori (sequence partly withheld): f1 bacteriophage origin of replication; arrow indicates direction of (+) strand synthesis
   4857..135     -  CDS            lacZα (fragment) (across the origin): LacZα fragment of β-galactosidase; lacZ fragment
>Addgene plasmid #121191 | pMK390(Stag-3FLAG-BSD) | addgene full sequence | sequence record 234565 | Addgene NGS Result
CTGTTGGGAAGGGCGATCGGTGCGGGCCTCTTCGCTATTACGCCAGCTGGCGAAAGGGGGATGTGCTGCA
AGGCGATTAAGTTGGGTAACGCCAGGGTTTTCCCAGTCACGACGTTGTAAAACGACGGCCAGTGAGCGCG
CGTAATACGACTCACTATAGGGCGAATTGGAGCTCGGATCCGGTGCAGGCGCCAAGGAAACCGCCGCTGC
AAAATTCGAACGCCAGCACATGGACAGCCGATCCCGGGCTGACTACAAAGACCATGACGGTGATTATAAA
GATCATGACATCGACTACAAGGATGACGATGACAAGTAGTGTACAAGTAATCTAGATAACTGATCATAAT
CAGCCATACCACATTTGTAGAGGTTTTACTTGCTTTAAAAAACCTCCCACACCTCCCCCTGAACCTGAAA
CATAAAATGAATGCAATTGTTGTTGTTAACTTGTTTATTGCAGCTTATAATGGTTACAAATAAAGCAATA
GCATCACAAATTTCACAAATAAAGCATTTTTTTCACTGCATTCTAGTTGTGGTTTGTCCAAACTCATCAA
TGTATCTTAACGCGTCGATCATATTCAATAACCCTTAATATAACTTCGTATAATGTATGCTATACGAAGT
TATTAGGTCTGAAGAGGAGTTTACGTCCAGCCAAGCTTAGGATCTCGACCTCGAAATTCTACCGGGTAGG
GGAGGCGCTTTTCCCAAGGCAGTCTGGAGCATGCGCTTTAGCAGCCCCGCTGGGCACTTGGCGCTACACA
AGTGGCCTCTGGCCTCGCACACATTCCACATCCACCGGTAGGCGCCAACCGACTCCGTTCTTTGGTGGCC
CCTTCGCGCCACCTTCTACTCCTCCCCTAGTCAGGAAGTTCCCCCCCGCCCCGCAGCTCGCGTCGTGCAG
GACGTGACAAATGGAAGTAGCACGTCTCACTAGTCTCGTGCAGATGGACAGCACCGCTGAGCAATGGAAG
CGGGTAGGCCTTTGGGGCAGCGGCCAATAGCAGCTTTGCTCCTTCGCTTTCTGGGCTCAGAGGCTGGGAA
GGGGTGGGTCCGGGGGCGGGCTCAGGGGCGGGCTCAGGGGCGGGGCGGGCGCCCGAAGGTCCTCCGGAGG
CCCGGCATTCTGCACGCTTCAAAAGCGCACGTCTGCCGCGCTGTTCTCCTCTTCCTCATCTCCGGGCCTT
TCGACCTGCATCCATCTAGATCTCGAGCCACCATGGCCAAGCCTTTGTCTCAAGAAGAATCCACCCTCAT
TGAAAGAGCAACGGCTACAATCAACAGCATCCCCATCTCTGAAGACTACAGCGTCGCCAGCGCAGCTCTC
TCTAGCGACGGCCGCATCTTCACTGGTGTCAATGTATATCATTTTACTGGGGGACCTTGTGCAGAACTCG
TGGTGCTGGGCACTGCTGCTGCTGCGGCAGCTGGCAACCTGACTTGTATCGTCGCGATCGGAAATGAGAA
CAGGGGCATCTTGAGCCCCTGCGGACGGTGCCGACAGGTGCTTCTCGATCTGCATCCTGGGATCAAAGCC
ATAGTGAAGGACAGTGATGGACAGCCGACGGCAGTTGGGATTCGTGAATTGCTGCCCTCTGGTTATGTGT
GGGAGGGCTAATCGATGATATCAGATCCCCGGGATGCAGAAATTGATGATCTATTAAACAATAAAGATGT
CCACTAAAATGGAAGTTTTTCCTGTCATACTTTGTTAAGAAGGGTGAGAACAGAGTACCTACATTTTGAA
TGGAAGGATTGGAGCTACGGGGGTGGGGGTGGGGTGGGATTAGATAAATGCCTGCTCTTTACTGAAGGCT
CTTTACTATTGCTTTATGATAATGTTTCATAGTTGGATATCATAATTTAAACAAGCAAAACCAAATTAAG
GGCCAGCTCATTCCTCCCACTCATGATCTATAGATCTATAGATCTCTCGTGGGATCATTGTTTTTCTCTT
GATTCCCACTTTGTGGTTCTAAGTACTGTGGTTTCCAAATGTGTCAGTTTCATAGCCTGAAGAACGAGAT
CAGCAGCCTCTGTTCCACATACACTTCATTCTCAGTATTGTTTTGCCAAGTTCTAATTCCATCAGAAGCT
GGTCGAGATCCGGAACCCTTAATATAACTTCGTATAATGTATGCTATACGAAGTTATTAGGTCCCTCGAA
GAGGTTCACTAGGATCCGGTACCCAGCTTTTGTTCCCTTTAGTGAGGGTTAATTGCGCGCTTGGCGTAAT
CATGGTCATAGCTGTTTCCTGTGTGAAATTGTTATCCGCTCACAATTCCACACAACATACGAGCCGGAAG
CATAAAGTGTAAAGCCTGGGGTGCCTAATGAGTGAGCTAACTCACATTAATTGCGTTGCGCTCACTGCCC
GCTTTCCAGTCGGGAAACCTGTCGTGCCAGCTGCATTAATGAATCGGCCAACGCGCGGGGAGAGGCGGTT
TGCGTATTGGGCGCTCTTCCGCTTCCTCGCTCACTGACTCGCTGCGCTCGGTCGTTCGGCTGCGGCGAGC
GGTATCAGCTCACTCAAAGGCGGTAATACGGTTATCCACAGAATCAGGGGATAACGCAGGAAAGAACATG
TGAGCAAAAGGCCAGCAAAAGGCCAGGAACCGTAAAAAGGCCGCGTTGCTGGCGTTTTTCCATAGGCTCC
GCCCCCCTGACGAGCATCACAAAAATCGACGCTCAAGTCAGAGGTGGCGAAACCCGACAGGACTATAAAG
ATACCAGGCGTTTCCCCCTGGAAGCTCCCTCGTGCGCTCTCCTGTTCCGACCCTGCCGCTTACCGGATAC
CTGTCCGCCTTTCTCCCTTCGGGAAGCGTGGCGCTTTCTCATAGCTCACGCTGTAGGTATCTCAGTTCGG
TGTAGGTCGTTCGCTCCAAGCTGGGCTGTGTGCACGAACCCCCCGTTCAGCCCGACCGCTGCGCCTTATC
CGGTAACTATCGTCTTGAGTCCAACCCGGTAAGACACGACTTATCGCCACTGGCAGCAGCCACTGGTAAC
AGGATTAGCAGAGCGAGGTATGTAGGCGGTGCTACAGAGTTCTTGAAGTGGTGGCCTAACTACGGCTACA
CTAGAAGAACAGTATTTGGTATCTGCGCTCTGCTGAAGCCAGTTACCTTCGGAAAAAGAGTTGGTAGCTC
TTGATCCGGCAAACAAACCACCGCTGGTAGCGGTGGTTTTTTTGTTTGCAAGCAGCAGATTACGCGCAGA
AAAAAAGGATCTCAAGAAGATCCTTTGATCTTTTCTACGGGGTCTGACGCTCAGTGGAACGAAAACTCAC
GTTAAGGGATTTTGGTCATGAGATTATCAAAAAGGATCTTCACCTAGATCCTTTTAAATTAAAAATGAAG
TTTTAAATCAATCTAAAGTATATATGAGTAAACTTGGTCTGACAGTTACCAATGCTTAATCAGTGAGGCA
CCTATCTCAGCGATCTGTCTATTTCGTTCATCCATAGTTGCCTGACTCCCCGTCGTGTAGATAACTACGA
TACGGGAGGGCTTACCATCTGGCCCCAGTGCTGCAATGATACCGCGAGACCCACGCTCACCGGCTCCAGA
TTTATCAGCAATAAACCAGCCAGCCGGAAGGGCCGAGCGCAGAAGTGGTCCTGCAACTTTATCCGCCTCC
ATCCAGTCTATTAATTGTTGCCGGGAAGCTAGAGTAAGTAGTTCGCCAGTTAATAGTTTGCGCAACGTTG
TTGCCATTGCTACAGGCATCGTGGTGTCACGCTCGTCGTTTGGTATGGCTTCATTCAGCTCCGGTTCCCA
ACGATCAAGGCGAGTTACATGATCCCCCATGTTGTGCAAAAAAGCGGTTAGCTCCTTCGGTCCTCCGATC
GTTGTCAGAAGTAAGTTGGCCGCAGTGTTATCACTCATGGTTATGGCAGCACTGCATAATTCTCTTACTG
TCATGCCATCCGTAAGATGCTTTTCTGTGACTGGTGAGTACTCAACCAAGTCATTCTGAGAATAGTGTAT
GCGGCGACCGAGTTGCTCTTGCCCGGCGTCAATACGGGATAATACCGCGCCACATAGCAGAACTTTAAAA
GTGCTCATCATTGGAAAACGTTCTTCGGGGCGAAAACTCTCAAGGATCTTACCGCTGTTGAGATCCAGTT
CGATGTAACCCACTCGTGCACCCAACTGATCTTCAGCATCTTTTACTTTCACCAGCGTTTCTGGGTGAGC
AAAAACAGGAAGGCAAAATGCCGCAAAAAAGGGAATAAGGGCGACACGGAAATGTTGAATACTCATACTC
TTCCTTTTTCAATATTATTGAAGCATTTATCAGGGTTATTGTCTCATGAGCGGATACATATTTGAATGTA
TTTAGAAAAATAAACAAATAGGGGTTCCGCGCACATTTCCCCGAAAAGTGCCACCTG
[124 nt withheld, positions 4398-4521]
C
[91 nt withheld, positions 4523-4613]
A
[49 nt withheld, positions 4615-4663]
CCTTTGACGTTGGAGTCCACGTTCTTT
[37 nt withheld, positions 4691-4727]
ACCCTATCTCGGTCTATTCTTTTGATTTATAAGGGATTTTGCCGATTTCGGCCTATTGGTTAAAAAATGA
GCTGATTTAACAAAAATTTAACGCGAATTTTAACAAAATATTAACGCTTACAATTTCCATTCGCCATTCA
GGCTGCGCAA
